>Addgene plasmid #188709 | pmU6 NFATC2 | addgene full sequence | sequence record 370677 | Addgene NGS Result
GATCCGACGCCGCCATCTCTAGGCCCGCGCCGGCCCCCTCGCACAGACTTGTGGGAGAAGCTCGGCTACT
CCCCTGCCCCGGTTAATTTGCATATAATATTTCCTAGTAACTATAGAGGCTTAATGTGCGATAAAAGACA
GATAATCTGTTCTTTTTAATACTAGCTACATTTTACATGATAGGCTTGGATTTCTATAAGAGATACAAAT
ACTAAATTATTATTTTAAAAAACAGCACAAAAGGAAACTCACCCTAACTGTAAAGTAATTGTGTGTTTTG
AGACTATAAATATCCCTTGGAGAAAAGCCTTGTTTGGCTTGGCACCAGGCGATGGTTTTAGAGCTAGAAA
TAGCAAGTTAAAATAAGGCTAGTCCGTTATCAACTTGAAAAAGTGGCACCGAGTCGGTGCTTTTTTTGTA
CTGAGACGCCGCGGTGGAGCTCCAGCTTTTGTTCCCTTTAGTGAGGGTTAATTGCGCGCTTGGCGTAATC
ATGGTCATAGCTGTTTCCTGTGTGAAATTGTTATCCGCTCACAATTCCACACAACATACGAGCCGGAAGC
ATAAAGTGTAAAGCCTGGGGTGCCTAATGAGTGAGCTAACTCACATTAATTGCGTTGCGCTCACTGCCCG
CTTTCCAGTCGGGAAACCTGTCGTGCCAGCTGCATTAATGAATCGGCCAACGCGCGGGGAGAGGCGGTTT
GCGTATTGGGCGCTCTTCCGCTTCCTCGCTCACTGACTCGCTGCGCTCGGTCGTTCGGCTGCGGCGAGCG
GTATCAGCTCACTCAAAGGCGGTAATACGGTTATCCACAGAATCAGGGGATAACGCAGGAAAGAACATGT
GAGCAAAAGGCCAGCAAAAGGCCAGGAACCGTAAAAAGGCCGCGTTGCTGGCGTTTTTCCATAGGCTCCG
CCCCCCTGACGAGCATCACAAAAATCGACGCTCAAGTCAGAGGTGGCGAAACCCGACAGGACTATAAAGA
TACCAGGCGTTTCCCCCTGGAAGCTCCCTCGTGCGCTCTCCTGTTCCGACCCTGCCGCTTACCGGATACC
TGTCCGCCTTTCTCCCTTCGGGAAGCGTGGCGCTTTCTCATAGCTCACGCTGTAGGTATCTCAGTTCGGT
GTAGGTCGTTCGCTCCAAGCTGGGCTGTGTGCACGAACCCCCCGTTCAGCCCGACCGCTGCGCCTTATCC
GGTAACTATCGTCTTGAGTCCAACCCGGTAAGACACGACTTATCGCCACTGGCAGCAGCCACTGGTAACA
GGATTAGCAGAGCGAGGTATGTAGGCGGTGCTACAGAGTTCTTGAAGTGGTGGCCTAACTACGGCTACAC
TAGAAGAACAGTATTTGGTATCTGCGCTCTGCTGAAGCCAGTTACCTTCGGAAAAAGAGTTGGTAGCTCT
TGATCCGGCAAACAAACCACCGCTGGTAGCGGTGGTTTTTTTGTTTGCAAGCAGCAGATTACGCGCAGAA
AAAAAGGATCTCAAGAAGATCCTTTGATCTTTTCTACGGGGTCTGACGCTCAGTGGAACGAAAACTCACG
TTAAGGGATTTTGGTCATGATCAGAAGAACTCGTCAAGAAGGCGATAGAAGGCGATGCGCTGCGAATCGG
GAGCGGCGATACCGTAAAGCACGAGGAAGCGGTCAGCCCATTCGCCGCCAAGCTCTTCAGCAATATCACG
GGTAGCCAACGCTATGTCCTGATAGCGGTCCGCCACACCCAGCCGGCCACAGTCGATGAATCCAGAAAAG
CGGCCATTTTCCACCATGATATTCGGCAAGCAGGCATCGCCATGGGTCACGACGAGATCCTCGCCGTCGG
GCATGCTCGCCTTGAGCCTGGCGAACAGTTCGGCTGGCGCGAGCCCCTGATGCTCTTCGTCCAGATCATC
CTGATCGACAAGACCGGCTTCCATCCGAGTACGTGCTCGCTCGATGCGATGTTTCGCTTGGTGGTCGAAT
GGGCAGGTAGCCGGATCAAGCGTATGCAGCCGCCGCATTGCATCAGCCATGATGGATACTTTCTCGGCAG
GAGCAAGGTGAGATGACAGGAGATCCTGCCCCGGCACTTCGCCCAATAGCAGCCAGTCCCTTCCCGCTTC
AGTGACAACGTCGAGCACAGCTGCGCAAGGAACGCCCGTCGTGGCCAGCCACGATAGCCGCGCTGCCTCG
TCTTGCAGTTCATTCAGGGCACCGGACAGGTCGGTCTTGACAAAAAGAACCGGGCGCCCCTGCGCTGACA
GCCGGAACACGGCGGCATCAGAGCAGCCGATTGTCTGTTGTGCCCAGTCATAGCCGAATAGCCTCTCCAC
CCAAGCGGCCGGAGAACCTGCGTGCAATCCATCTTGTTCAATCATGCGAAACGATCCTCATCCTGTCTCT
TGATCGATCTTTGCAAAAGCCTAGGCCTCCAAAAAAGCCTCCTCACTACTTCTGGAATAGCTCAGAGGCC
GAGGCGGCCTCGGCCTCTGCATAAATAAAAAAAATTAGTCAGCCATGGGGCGGAGAATGGGCGGAACTGG
GCGGAGTTAGGGGCGGGATGGGCGGAGTTAGGGGCGGGACTATGGTTGCTGACTAATTGAGATGCATGCT
TTGCATACTTCTGCCTGCTGGGGAGCCTGGGGACTTTCCACACCTGGTTGCTGACTAATTGAGATGCATG
CTTTGCATACTTCTGCCTGCTGGGGAGCCTGGGGACTTTCCACACCCTAACTGACACACATTCCACAGCT
GGTTCTTTCCGCCTCAGGACTCTTCCTTTTTCAATATTATTGAAGCATTTATCAGGGTTATTGTCTCATG
AGCGGATACATATTTGAATGTATTTAGAAAAATAAACAAATAGGGGTTCCGCGCACATTTCCCCGAAAAG
TGCCACCTAAATTGTAAGCGTTAATATTTTGTTAAAATTCGCGTTAAATTTTTGTTAAATCAGCTCATTT
TTTAACCAATAGGCCGAAATCGGCAAAATCCCTTATAAATCAAAAGAATAGACCGAGATAGGGT
[37 nt withheld, positions 3005-3041]
AAAGAACGTGGACTCCAACGTCAAAGG
[49 nt withheld, positions 3069-3117]
T
[91 nt withheld, positions 3119-3209]
G
[124 nt withheld, positions 3211-3334]
CCCATTCGCCATTCAGGCTGCGCAACTGTTGGGAAGGGCGATCGGTGCGGGCCTCTTCGCTATTACGCCA
GCTGGCGAAAGGGGGATGTGCTGCAAGGCGATTAAGTTGGGTAACGCCAGGGTTTTCCCAGTCACGACGT
TGTAAAACGACGGCCAGTGAGCGCGCGTAATACGACTCACTATAGGGCGAATTGGGTACCCGTCTCAGAT
A
Features (pLannotate 1.2.2; 14 found; start..end, strand, type, name):
      1..314     +  promoter       U6 promoter: RNA polymerase III promoter for mouse U6 snRNA (Das et al., 1988)
    335..410     +  misc_RNA       gRNA scaffold: guide RNA scaffold for the Streptococcus pyogenes CRISPR/Cas9 system
    455..473     -  promoter       T3 promoter: promoter for bacteriophage T3 RNA polymerase
    518..534     -  protein_bind   lac operator: The lac repressor binds to the lac operator to inhibit transcription in E. coli. This inhibition can be relieved by adding lactose or isopropyl-β-D-thiogalactopyranoside (IPTG). lac repressor encoded by lacI
    542..572     -  promoter       lac promoter: promoter for the E. coli lac operon
    587..608     -  protein_bind   CAP binding site: CAP binding activates transcription in the presence of cAMP. E. coli catabolite activator protein
    621..713     -  CDS            lacI (fragment): lac repressor; lacI; The lac repressor binds to the lac operator to inhibit transcription in E. coli. This inhibition can be relieved by adding lactose or isopropyl-β-D-thiogalactopyranoside (IPTG).
    896..1484    -  rep_origin     ori: high-copy-number ColE1/pMB1/pBR322/pUC origin of replication
   1561..2355    -  CDS            NeoR/KanR: aminoglycoside phosphotransferase from Tn5; aph(3')-II (or nptII); confers resistance to neomycin, kanamycin, and G418 (Geneticin®)
   2390..2747    -  promoter       SV40 promoter: SV40 enhancer and early promoter
   2749..2853    -  promoter       AmpR promoter: bla
   2906..3334    -  rep_origin     f1 ori (sequence partly withheld): f1 bacteriophage origin of replication; arrow indicates direction of (+) strand synthesis
   3339..3494    -  CDS            lacZα (fragment): LacZα fragment of β-galactosidase; lacZ fragment
   3502..3520    +  promoter       T7 promoter: promoter for bacteriophage T7 RNA polymerase
