[The description below was written by a language model from this plasmid's Addgene catalogue record and pLannotate feature annotations shown in this document.]
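Description:
pmU6 NFATC2 is a small (about 3.5 kb) CRISPR guide RNA expression plasmid built on the pmU6 backbone. Its payload is a single Pol III transcription unit. The mouse U6 snRNA promoter drives a synthetic spacer directed against NFATC2, fused directly to the Streptococcus pyogenes Cas9 guide RNA scaffold. The spacer was inserted by restriction cloning at a BbsI site that was destroyed in the process. In the feature table it sits in the short unannotated gap between the promoter and the scaffold. The plasmid carries no Cas9 or other nuclease, so that protein must be supplied separately. The record lists the insert species only as synthetic and does not say which organism's NFATC2 gene the guide targets.

The plasmid replicates in E. coli at high copy from a ColE1/pUC-type origin and is selected with kanamycin. Resistance comes from the Tn5 aminoglycoside phosphotransferase gene (NeoR/KanR), which lies downstream of tandem bacterial (AmpR/bla) and SV40 early promoters. This arrangement allows expression in bacteria and, in principle, neomycin/G418 resistance in mammalian cells. The remaining annotations look like leftovers from a phagemid-type cloning vector: an f1 origin for single-stranded DNA production, flanking T7 and T3 promoters, lacZα and lacI fragments, and the lac promoter, operator and CAP site. None of these contributes to guide expression.

The stated purpose is simply to express an anti-NFATC2 sgRNA. The associated publication concerns macrophage NFATC2 in angiogenic signalling during mycobacterial infection, which suggests use in perturbing NFATC2 in that setting. The vector type also lists synthetic biology, and an mU6 cassette of this kind could serve as a module for multi-guide assemblies, but the record does not say so.
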