Addgene plasmid #188709: pmU6 NFATC2
Purpose: sgRNA plasmid encoding mU6 promoter driving an anti-NFATC2 sgRNA
Depositing lab: David Tobin. Depositing organization: Duke University. Publication: Macrophage NFATC2 mediates angiogenic signaling during mycobacterial infection. Brewer WJ, Xet-Mull AM, Yu A, Sweeney MI, Walton EM, Tobin DM. Cell Rep. 2022 Dec 13;41(11):111817. doi: 10.1016/j.celrep.2022.111817. PubMed 36516756.
Backbone
  Vector backbone: pmU6
  Vector type: CRISPR, Synthetic Biology
Growth in bacteria
  Bacterial resistance: Kanamycin, 50 μg/mL
  Growth temperature: 37°C
  Growth strain: DH5alpha
  Copy number: High Copy
Gene/Insert
  Gene/Insert name: NFATC2 sgRNA
  gRNA/shRNA sequence: GCTTGGCACCAGGCGATG
  Species: Synthetic
  Cloning method: Restriction Enzyme; 5′ cloning site BbsI (destroyed during cloning)
Terms and licenses: Academic/Nonprofit Terms; Industry Terms: Not Available to Industry
How to cite: pmU6 NFATC2 was a gift from David Tobin (Addgene plasmid # 188709 ; http://n2t.net/addgene:188709 ; RRID:Addgene_188709)
